>Addgene plasmid #165551 | pOpen-Endonuclease IV E. coli | addgene full sequence | sequence record 339868 | Addgene NGS Result
CGCTGAGGTGTCAATCGTCGGAGCCGCTGAGCAATAACTAGCATAACCCCTTGGGGCCTCTAAACGGGTC
TTGAGGGGTTTTTTGCATGGTCATAGCTGTTTCCTGAGAGCTTGGCAGGTGATGACACACATTAACAAAT
TTCGTGAGGAGTCTCCAGAAGAATGCCATTAATTTCCATAGGCTCCGCCCCCCTGACGAGCATCACAAAA
ATCGACGCTCAAGTCAGAGGTGGCGAAACCCGACAGGACTATAAAGATACCAGGCGTTTCCCCCTGGAAG
CTCCCTCGTGCGCTCTCCTGTTCCGACCCTGCCGCTTACCGGATACCTGTCCGCCTTTCTCCCTTCGGGA
AGCGTGGCGCTTTCTCATAGCTCACGCTGTAGGTATCTCAGTTCGGTGTAGGTCGTTCGCTCCAAGCTGG
GCTGTGTGCACGAACCCCCCGTTCAGCCCGACCGCTGCGCCTTATCCGGTAACTATCGTCTTGAGTCCAA
CCCGGTAAGACACGACTTATCGCCACTGGCAGCAGCCACTGGTAACAGGATTAGCAGAGCGAGGTATGTA
GGCGGTGCTACAGAGTTCTTGAAGTGGTGGCCTAACTACGGCTACACTAGAAGAACAGTATTTGGTATCT
GCGCTCTGCTGAAGCCAGTTACCTTCGGAAAAAGAGTTGGTAGCTCTTGATCCGGCAAACAAACCACCGC
TGGTAGCGGTGGTTTTTTTGTTTGCAAGCAGCAGATTACACGCAGAAAAAAAGGATCTCAAGAAGGCCTA
CTATTAGCAACAACGATCCTTTGATCTTTTCTACGGGGTCTGACGCTCAGTGGAACGAAAACTCACGTTA
AGGGATTTTGGTCATGAGATTATCAAAAAGGATCTTCACCTAGATCCTTTTAAATTAAAAATGAAGTTTT
AAATCAATCTAAAGTATATATGAGTAAACTTGGTCTGACAGTTACCAATGCTTAATCAGTGAGGCACCTA
TCTCAGCGATCTGTCTATTTCGTTCATCCATAGTTGCCTGACTCCCCGTCGTGTAGATAACTACGATACG
GGAGGGCTTACCATCTGGCCCCAGTGCTGCAATGATACCGCGAGAACCACGCTCACCGGCTCCAGATTTA
TCAGCAATAAACCAGCCAGCCGGAAGGGCCGAGCGCAGAAGTGGTCCTGCAACTTTATCCGCCTCCATCC
AGTCTATTAATTGTTGCCGGGAAGCTAGAGTAAGTAGTTCGCCAGTTAATAGTTTGCGCAACGTTGTTGC
CATTGCTACAGGCATCGTGGTGTCACGCTCGTCGTTTGGTATGGCTTCATTCAGCTCCGGTTCCCAACGA
TCAAGGCGAGTTACATGATCCCCCATGTTGTGCAAAAAAGCGGTTAGCTCCTTCGGTCCTCCGATCGTTG
TCAGAAGTAAGTTGGCCGCAGTGTTATCACTCATGGTTATGGCAGCACTGCATAATTCTCTTACTGTCAT
GCCATCCGTAAGATGCTTTTCTGTGACTGGTGAGTACTCAACCAAGTCATTCTGAGAATAGTGTATGCGG
CGACCGAGTTGCTCTTGCCCGGCGTCAATACGGGATAATACCGCGCCACATAGCAGAACTTTAAAAGTGC
TCATCATTGGAAAACGTTCTTCGGGGCGAAAACTCTCAAGGATCTTACCGCTGTTGAGATCCAGTTCGAT
GTAACCCACTCGTGCACCCAACTGATCTTCAGCATCTTTTACTTTCACCAGCGTTTCTGGGTGAGCAAAA
ACAGGAAGGCAAAATGCCGCAAAAAAGGGAATAAGGGCGACACGGAAATGTTGAATACTCATACTCTTCC
TTTTTCAATATTATTGAAGCATTTATCAGGGTTATTGTCTCATGAGCGGATACATATTTGAATGTATTTA
GAAAAATAAACAAATAGGGGTTCCGCGCACCTGCACCAGTCAGTAAAACGACGGCCAGTAGTCAAAAGCC
TCCGACCGGAGGCTTTTGACTTGGTTCAGGTGGAGTGGGAGAAATAAGACGACGACCCTCGGGTCTCTA
[837 nt withheld, positions 2030-2866]
ACCGAAAAAGCAGTTGCCTGAAGAGCTTTGAGACCGCGGGTTAGATACTGCAACTGCTACTCATTCTGCT
CCTTATTAGGGATAACAGGGTAATTGCCAATACGAGTTGTTTCCT
Features (pLannotate 1.2.2; 7 found; start..end, strand, type, name):
     38..85      +  terminator     T7 terminator: transcription terminator for bacteriophage T7 RNA polymerase
    173..761     -  rep_origin     ori: high-copy-number ColE1/pMB1/pBR322/pUC origin of replication
    952..1812    -  CDS            AmpR: β-lactamase; bla; confers resistance to ampicillin, carbenicillin, and related antibiotics
   1813..1917    -  promoter       AmpR promoter: bla
   1933..1949    -  CDS            lacZα (fragment): LacZα fragment of β-galactosidase; lacZ fragment
   1950..1981    +  terminator     tonB terminator: bidirectional E. coli tonB-P14 transcription terminator
   2030..2884    +  CDS            nfo (sequence partly withheld): END4_ECOLI - Experimental evidence at protein level: Swiss-Prot protein existence level 1. Endonuclease IV plays a role in DNA repair. It cleaves phosphodiester bonds at apurinic or apyrimidinic (AP) sites, generating a 3'-hydroxyl group and a 5'-terminal sugar phosphate. It preferentially attacks modified AP sites created by bleomycin and neocarzinostatin. From Escherichia coli (strain K12).
