[The description below was written by a language model from this plasmid's Addgene catalogue record and pLannotate feature annotations shown in this document.]
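Description:
pOpen-Endonuclease IV E. coli is a small (about 3 kb) synthetic-biology part plasmid from the Open Enzyme collection, built on the pBuild backbone and intended for storage and distribution of a coding sequence rather than for expression. It is maintained in E. coli at high copy through a ColE1/pUC-type origin of replication and is selected with ampicillin via a β-lactamase gene driven by its native bla promoter.

The payload is the nfo gene of Escherichia coli K-12, encoding endonuclease IV, a DNA repair enzyme that hydrolyses the phosphodiester backbone at apurinic/apyrimidinic sites to leave a one-nucleotide gap with 3'-hydroxyl and 5'-deoxyribose phosphate ends. It also has a 3'-diesterase activity that removes 3' phosphates, unsaturated aldehydes, phosphoglycoaldehyde and other 3' blocking groups. The annotated feature table shows no promoter upstream of the coding sequence. Instead the insert sits between a bidirectional tonB terminator on one side and a T7 terminator on the other, an arrangement that insulates the part from read-through transcription from the backbone. A very short lacZα remnant next to the tonB terminator appears to be only a vestige of the backbone. The gene is bounded by the four-base junctions AATG and GCTT, listed as the cloning sites, which resemble the overhangs used for modular restriction-based assembly, although the record does not name the enzyme involved. M13 forward and reverse primer sites are recorded for sequencing the insert.

As the depositors note, the plasmid is not functional by itself. Users are expected to transfer the enzyme part into an expression vector of their choice and then produce and purify the protein in E. coli, for example for DNA repair mixes.
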