Addgene plasmid #165551: pOpen-Endonuclease IV E. coli
Purpose: DNA AP endonuclease; Catalyzes the cleavage of DNA phosphodiester backbone at AP sites via hydrolysis leaving a 1 nucleotide gap with 3'-hydroxyl and 5' deoxyribose phosphate (dRP) termini; Also has 3'-diesterase activity which can remove 3' phosphate, 3'-alpha, beta-unsaturated aldehyde, phosphoglycoaldehyde, and other 3' blocking groups.
Depositing lab: Drew Endy & Jennifer Molloy & FreeGenes Project.
Backbone
  Vector backbone: pBuild
  Vector type: Synthetic Biology
Growth in bacteria
  Bacterial resistance: Ampicillin, 100 μg/mL
  Growth temperature: 37°C
  Growth strain: DH5alpha
  Copy number: High Copy
Gene/Insert
  Gene/Insert name: Endonuclease IV E. coli
  Species: Other
  Cloning method: Restriction Enzyme; 5′ cloning site AATG (unknown if destroyed); 3′ cloning site GCTT (unknown if destroyed)
  Sequencing primers: 5′ M13 forward; 3′ M13 reverse
Depositor comments: Used in the preCR mix from NEB; DNA AP endonuclease; Catalyzes the cleavage of DNA phosphodiester backbone at AP sites via hydrolysis leaving a 1 nucleotide gap with 3'-hydroxyl and 5' deoxyribose phosphate (dRP) termini; Also has 3'-diesterase activity which can remove 3' phosphate, 3'-alpha, beta-unsaturated aldehyde, phosphoglycoaldehyde, and other 3' blocking groups. The plasmids in the Open Enzyme collection contain genetic parts and are not functional by themselves. Researchers can clone these enzymes into an expression vector of their choice and then transform into E. coli bacteria for expression and purification. Additional information can be found at https://www.addgene.org/depositor-collections/open-enzyme/.
How to cite: pOpen-Endonuclease IV E. coli was a gift from Drew Endy & Jennifer Molloy & FreeGenes Project (Addgene plasmid # 165551 ; http://n2t.net/addgene:165551 ; RRID:Addgene_165551)
